Addgene plasmid #103270: LSB-hsa-miR-16-1-3p
Purpose: Used to sense miRNA activity using fluorescence based tools. hsa-miR-16-1-3p target in 3' UTR of of mKate. miRNA activity can be measured by the repression of mKate2 relative to EBFP2 fluorescent proteins . Plasmid is inherently unstable; please see Depositor Comments
Depositing lab: Ron Weiss. Depositing organization: Massachusetts Institute of Technology. Publication: A mixed antagonistic/synergistic miRNA repression model enables accurate predictions of multi-input miRNA sensor activity. Gam JJ, Babb J, Weiss R. Nat Commun. 2018 Jun 22;9(1):2430. doi: 10.1038/s41467-018-04575-0. PubMed 29934631.
Backbone
  Vector backbone: Low Sensor Backbone (LSB)
  Vector type: Mammalian Expression, Synthetic Biology
Growth in bacteria
  Bacterial resistance: Ampicillin and Kanamycin, 100 & 50 μg/mL
  Growth temperature: 30°C
  Growth strain: NEB Stable
  Copy number: High Copy
Gene/Insert
  Gene/Insert name: hsa-miR-16-1-3p target
  Species: H. sapiens (human)
  Entrez Gene: MIR16-1 (a.k.a. MIRN16-1, miRNA16-1, mir-16-1)
  Promoter: EF-1a
  Cloning method: Gibson Cloning
Terms and licenses: Academic/Nonprofit Terms; Industry Terms: Not Available to Industry
Depositor comments: Please note that this plasmid is inherently unstable due to a repeating poly A element. We recommend performing a diagnostic digest on multiple colonies upon receipt. The depositors would like to note the presence of several discrepancies between the depositor sequence and physical plasmid sequence. In particular, the sequences upstream and downstream of the puromycin coding region have 10 bp insertions which do not affect the ability to perform puromycin selection. The sequences for those regions within the physical plasmids are as follows: Upstream of Puro: GAATTCGACCGCCTGTCTCAAGGTGCCACC; Downstream of Puro: GCTTTGAGACTACGCGTGAATTCACTCCTC.
How to cite: LSB-hsa-miR-16-1-3p was a gift from Ron Weiss (Addgene plasmid # 103270 ; http://n2t.net/addgene:103270 ; RRID:Addgene_103270)
