[The description below was written by a language model from this plasmid's Addgene catalogue record and pLannotate feature annotations shown in this document.]
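Description:
LSB-hsa-miR-16-1-3p is a mammalian expression plasmid built on the Low Sensor Backbone (LSB) and designed as a two-colour fluorescent sensor of microRNA activity. It replicates in E. coli from a high-copy ColE1/pUC-type origin and carries both an ampicillin (β-lactamase) and a kanamycin (aph(3')-Ia) resistance gene, with dual selection listed in the record. A puromycin N-acetyltransferase coding sequence followed by a rabbit β-globin polyadenylation signal is also present for selection in mammalian cells, although no promoter is annotated directly upstream of it. The depositor sequence is about 11 kb.

The payload consists of two parallel transcription units, each driven by the human EF-1α core promoter with its intron A and terminated by a β-globin poly(A) signal. One unit expresses the red fluorescent protein mKate2, whose 3' UTR contains the target site for human miR-16-1-3p; this short target is not annotated separately in the feature table but would lie between the mKate2 coding sequence and its poly(A) signal. The other unit expresses the blue protein EBFP2 without a target and serves as an internal reference for delivery and expression. When miR-16-1-3p is active in a transfected cell, mKate2 output falls relative to EBFP2, so the red-to-blue ratio reports miRNA activity. Gateway attB4, attB1 and attB2 scars flank the promoters and coding sequences, reflecting modular assembly, and the target insert itself was added by Gibson cloning.

The depositors note that the repeated poly(A) elements make the plasmid inherently unstable, and that the physical plasmid differs slightly from the deposited sequence, including 10 bp insertions on either side of the puromycin coding region that do not impair puromycin selection.
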