Features (pLannotate 1.2.2; 28 found; start..end, strand, type, name):
     87..675     -  rep_origin     ori: high-copy-number ColE1/pMB1/pBR322/pUC origin of replication
    846..1706    -  CDS            AmpR: β-lactamase; bla; confers resistance to ampicillin, carbenicillin, and related antibiotics
   1707..1778    -  promoter       AmpR promoter: bla
   1857..2456    +  CDS            PuroR: puromycin N-acetyltransferase; pac from Streptomyces alboniger; confers resistance to puromycin
   2461..2541    +  CDS            HBB (fragment): HBB_PONPY - Experimental evidence at transcript level: Swiss-Prot protein existence level 2. Involved in oxygen transport from the lung to the various peripheral tissues. From Pongo pygmaeus (Bornean orangutan).
   2612..2667    +  polyA_signal   β-globin poly(A) signal: rabbit β-globin polyadenylation signal (Gil and Proudfoot, 1987)
   3646..3666    +  protein_bind   attB4: mutant version of attB; core recombination site for the Gateway® BP reaction BP Clonase™
   3734..3945    +  promoter       EF-1α core promoter: core promoter for human elongation factor EF-1α
   3946..4884    +  intron         EF-1α intron A: intron upstream of the start codon of human EF-1α
   4911..4931    +  protein_bind   attB1: mutant version of attB; core recombination site for the Gateway® BP reaction BP Clonase™
   4951..5646    +  CDS            mKate2: mKate2 is a basic (constitutively fluorescent) red fluorescent protein published in 2009, derived from Entacmaea quadricolor. It is reported to be a rapidly-maturing monomer with moderate acid sensitivity.
   5666..5690    -  protein_bind   attB2: mutant version of attB; recombination site for the Gateway® BP reaction BP Clonase™
   5834..5908    +  CDS            HBB (fragment): HBB_PONPY - Experimental evidence at transcript level: Swiss-Prot protein existence level 2. Involved in oxygen transport from the lung to the various peripheral tissues. From Pongo pygmaeus (Bornean orangutan).
   5979..6034    +  polyA_signal   β-globin poly(A) signal: rabbit β-globin polyadenylation signal (Gil and Proudfoot, 1987)
   6418..6443    +  misc_feature   SA: splice acceptor site
   7115..7135    +  protein_bind   attB4: mutant version of attB; core recombination site for the Gateway® BP reaction BP Clonase™
   7203..7414    +  promoter       EF-1α core promoter: core promoter for human elongation factor EF-1α
   7415..8353    +  intron         EF-1α intron A: intron upstream of the start codon of human EF-1α
   8380..8400    +  protein_bind   attB1: mutant version of attB; core recombination site for the Gateway® BP reaction BP Clonase™
   8411..9127    +  CDS            EBFP2: EBFP2 is a basic (constitutively fluorescent) blue fluorescent protein published in 2007, derived from Aequorea victoria. It is reported to be a rapidly-maturing monomer with moderate acid sensitivity.
   9135..9159    -  protein_bind   attB2: mutant version of attB; recombination site for the Gateway® BP reaction BP Clonase™
   9163..9243    +  CDS            HBB (fragment): HBB_PONPY - Experimental evidence at transcript level: Swiss-Prot protein existence level 2. Involved in oxygen transport from the lung to the various peripheral tissues. From Pongo pygmaeus (Bornean orangutan).
   9314..9369    +  polyA_signal   β-globin poly(A) signal: rabbit β-globin polyadenylation signal (Gil and Proudfoot, 1987)
   9752..9774    -  protein_bind   lac operator (fragment): The lac repressor binds to the lac operator to inhibit transcription in E. coli. This inhibition can be relieved by adding lactose or isopropyl-β-D-thiogalactopyranoside (IPTG). lac repressor encoded by lacI
   9778..9808    -  promoter       lac promoter: promoter for the E. coli lac operon
   9823..9844    -  protein_bind   CAP binding site: CAP binding activates transcription in the presence of cAMP. E. coli catabolite activator protein
   9857..9896    -  CDS            lacI (fragment): lac repressor; lacI; The lac repressor binds to the lac operator to inhibit transcription in E. coli. This inhibition can be relieved by adding lactose or isopropyl-β-D-thiogalactopyranoside (IPTG).
  10069..10878   +  CDS            KanR: aminoglycoside phosphotransferase; aph(3')-Ia; confers resistance to kanamycin in bacteria or G418 (Geneticin®) in eukaryotes
>Addgene plasmid #103270 | LSB-hsa-miR-16-1-3p | depositor full sequence | sequence record 195589 | Full Sequence
AATTGAGGGGATAACGCAGGAAAGAACATGTGAGCAAAAGGCCAGCAAAAGGCCAGGAACCGTAAAAAGG
CCGCGTTGCTGGCGTTTTTCCATAGGCTCCGCCCCCCTGACGAGCATCACAAAAATCGACGCTCAAGTCA
GAGGTGGCGAAACCCGACAGGACTATAAAGATACCAGGCGTTTCCCCCTGGAAGCTCCCTCGTGCGCTCT
CCTGTTCCGACCCTGCCGCTTACCGGATACCTGTCCGCCTTTCTCCCTTCGGGAAGCGTGGCGCTTTCTC
ATAGCTCACGCTGTAGGTATCTCAGTTCGGTGTAGGTCGTTCGCTCCAAGCTGGGCTGTGTGCACGAACC
CCCCGTTCAGCCCGACCGCTGCGCCTTATCCGGTAACTATCGTCTTGAGTCCAACCCGGTAAGACACGAC
TTATCGCCACTGGCAGCAGCCACTGGTAACAGGATTAGCAGAGCGAGGTATGTAGGCGGTGCTACAGAGT
TCTTGAAGTGGTGGCCTAACTACGGCTACACTAGAAGAACAGTATTTGGTATCTGCGCTCTGCTGAAGCC
AGTTACCTTCGGAAAAAGAGTTGGTAGCTCTTGATCCGGCAAACAAACCACCGCTGGTAGCGGTGGTTTT
TTTGTTTGCAAGCAGCAGATTACGCGCAGAAAAAAAGGATCTCAAGAAGATCCTTTGATCTTTTCTACGG
GGTCTGACGCTCAGTGGAACGAAAACTCACGTTAAGGGATTTTGGTCATGAGATTATCAAAAAGGATCTT
CACCTAGATCCTTTTAAATTAAAAATGAAGTTTTAAATCAATCTAAAGTATATATGAGTAAACTTGGTCT
GACAGTTACCAATGCTTAATCAGTGAGGCACCTATCTCAGCGATCTGTCTATTTCGTTCATCCATAGTTG
CCTGACTCCCCGTCGTGTAGATAACTACGATACGGGAGGGCTTACCATCTGGCCCCAGTGCTGCAATGAT
ACCGCGAGAACCACGCTCACCGGCTCCAGATTTATCAGCAATAAACCAGCCAGCCGGAAGGGCCGAGCGC
AGAAGTGGTCCTGCAACTTTATCCGCCTCCATCCAGTCTATTAATTGTTGCCGGGAAGCTAGAGTAAGTA
GTTCGCCAGTTAATAGTTTGCGCAACGTTGTTGCCATTGCTACAGGCATCGTGGTGTCACGCTCGTCGTT
TGGTATGGCTTCATTCAGCTCCGGTTCCCAACGATCAAGGCGAGTTACATGATCCCCCATGTTGTGCAAA
AAAGCGGTTAGCTCCTTCGGTCCTCCGATCGTTGTCAGAAGTAAGTTGGCCGCAGTGTTATCACTCATGG
TTATGGCAGCACTGCATAATTCTCTTACTGTCATGCCATCCGTAAGATGCTTTTCTGTGACTGGTGAGTA
CTCAACCAAGTCATTCTGAGAATAGTGTATGCGGCGACCGAGTTGCTCTTGCCCGGCGTCAATACGGGAT
AATACCGCGCCACATAGCAGAACTTTAAAAGTGCTCATCATTGGAAAACGTTCTTCGGGGCGAAAACTCT
CAAGGATCTTACCGCTGTTGAGATCCAGTTCGATGTAACCCACTCGTGCACCCAACTGATCTTCAGCATC
TTTTACTTTCACCAGCGTTTCTGGGTGAGCAAAAACAGGAAGGCAAAATGCCGCAAAAAAGGGAATAAGG
GCGACACGGAAATGTTGAATACTCATACTCTTCCTTTTTCAATATTATTGAAGCATTTATCAGGGTTATT
GTCTCATGAGCGGATACATATTTGAATGTAGCTCCGAATTTCTCGAGGGCTTGTCGACGACGGCGGTCTC
CGTCGTCAGGATCATGAATTCGACCCGCCTGCCACCATGACCGAGTACAAGCCCACGGTGCGCCTCGCCA
CCCGCGACGACGTCCCCCGGGCCGTACGCACCCTCGCCGCCGCGTTCGCCGACTACCCCGCCACGCGCCA
CACCGTCGACCCGGACCGCCACATCGAGCGGGTCACCGAGCTGCAAGAACTCTTCCTCACGCGCGTCGGG
CTCGACATCGGCAAGGTGTGGGTCGCGGACGACGGCGCCGCGGTGGCGGTCTGGACCACGCCGGAGAGCG
TCGAAGCGGGGGCGGTGTTCGCCGAGATCGGCCCGCGCATGGCCGAGTTGAGCGGTTCCCGGCTGGCCGC
GCAGCAACAGATGGAAGGCCTCCTGGCGCCGCACCGGCCCAAGGAGCCCGCGTGGTTCCTGGCCACCGTC
GGCGTCTCGCCCGACCACCAGGGCAAGGGTCTGGGCAGCGCCGTCGTGCTCCCCGGAGTGGAGGCGGCCG
AGCGCGCCGGGGTGCCCGCCTTCCTGGAGACATCCGCGCCCCGCAACCTCCCCTTCTACGAGCGGCTCGG
CTTCACCGTCACCGCCGACGTCGAGGTGCCCGAAGGACCGCGCACCTGGTGCATGACCCGCAAGCCCGGT
GCCTGATACGCGTGAATTCACTCCTCAGGTGCAGGCTGCCTATCAGAAGGTGGTGGCTGGTGTGGCCAAT
GCCCTGGCTCACAAATACCACTGAGATCTTTTTCCCTCTGCCAAAAATTATGGGGACATCATGAAGCCCC
TTGAGCATCTGACTTCTGGCTAATAAAGGAAATTTATTTTCATTGCAATAGTGTGTTGGAATTTTTTGTG
TCTCTCACTCGGAAGGACATATGGGAGGGCAAATCATTTAAAACATCAGAATGAGTATTTGGTTTAGAGT
TTGGCAACATATGCCCATATGCTGGCTGCCATGAACAAAGGTTGGCTATAAAGAGGTCATCAGTATATGA
AACAGCCCCCTGCTGTCCATTCCTTATTCCATAGAAAAGCCTTGACTTGAGGTTAGATTTTTTTTATATT
TTGTTTTGTGTTATTTTTTTCTTTAACATCCCTAAAATTTTCCTTACATGTTTTACTAGCCAGATTTTTC
CTCCTCTCCTGACTACTCCCAGTCATAGCTGTCCCTCTTCTCTTATGGAGATCCCTCGACCTGCAGCCCA
AGCTTGAATTCTCTAGAATTACCCTGTTATCCCTATGCTTGGTTTACCGAGCTCTTATTGGTTTTCAAAC
TTCATTGACTGTGCCCAACGCGCCTGGGAGCTCACGGGGACAGCCCCCCCCCAAAGCCCCCAGGGATGTA
ATTACGTCCCTCCCCCGCTAGGGGGCAGCAGCGAGCCGCCCGGGGCTCCGCTCCGGTCCGGCGCTCCCCC
CGCATCCCCGAGCCGGCAGCGTGCGGGGACAGCCCGGGCACGGGGAAGGTGGCACGGGATCGCTTTCCTC
TGAACGCTTCTCGCTGCTCTTTGAGCCTGCAGACACCTGGGGGGATACGGGGAAAAAGCTAGGCTGAAAG
ACCGGTTCTTAGAATGACACGCGCCTGGGAGCTCACGGGGACAGCCCCCCCCCAAAGCCCCCAGGGATGT
AATTACGTCCCTCCCCCGCTAGGGGGCAGCAGCGAGCCGCCCGGGGCTCCGCTCCGGTCCGGCGCTCCCC
CCGCATCCCCGAGCCGGCAGCGTGCGGGGACAGCCCGGGCACGGGGAAGGTGGCACGGGATCGCTTTCCT
CTGAACGCTTCTCGCTGCTCTTTGAGCCTGCAGACACCTGGGGGGATACGGGGAAAAAGCTAACTTCTGA
GACGACAACTTTGTATAGAAAAGTTGGCTCCGAATTCGCCCTTGACAGCAGAGATCCAGTTTGGTTAATT
AATTGGCTCCGGTGCCCGTCAGTGGGCAGAGCGCACATCGCCCACAGTCCCCGAGAAGTTGTGGGGAGGG
GTCGGCAATTGAACCGGTGCCTAGAGAAGGTGGCGCGGGGTAAACTGGGAAAGTGATGTCGTGTACTGGC
TCCGCCTTTTTCCCGAGGGTGGGGGAGAACCGTATATAAGTGCAGTAGTCGCCGTGAACGTTCTTTTTCG
CAACGGGTTTGCCGCCAGAACACAGGTAAGTGCCGTGTGTGGTTCCCGCGGGCCTGGCCTCTTTACGGGT
TATGGCCCTTGCGTGCCTTGAATTACTTCCACCTGGCTGCAGTACGTGATTCTTGATCCCGAGCTTCGGG
TTGGAAGTGGGTGGGAGAGTTCGAGGCCTTGCGCTTAAGGAGCCCCTTCGCCTCGTGCTTGAGTTGAGGC
CTGGCCTGGGCGCTGGGGCCGCCGCGTGCGAATCTGGTGGCACCTTCGCGCCTGTCTCGCTGCTTTCGAT
AAGTCTCTAGCCATTTAAAATTTTTGATGACCTGCTGCGACGCTTTTTTTCTGGCAAGATAGTCTTGTAA
ATGCGGGCCAAGATCTGCACACTGGTATTTCGGTTTTTGGGGCCGCGGGCGGCGACGGGGCCCGTGCGTC
CCAGCGCACATGTTCGGCGAGGCGGGGCCTGCGAGCGCGGCCACCGAGAATCGGACGGGGGTAGTCTCAA
GCTGGCCGGCCTGCTCTGGTGCCTGGCCTCGCGCCGCCGTGTATCGCCCCGCCCTGGGCGGCAAGGCTGG
CCCGGTCGGCACCAGTTGCGTGAGCGGAAAGATGGCCGCTTCCCGGCCCTGCTGCAGGGAGCTCAAAATG
GAGGACGCGGCGCTCGGGAGAGCGGGCGGGTGAGTCACCCACACAAAGGAAAAGGGCCTTTCCGTCCTCA
GCCGTCGCTTCATGTGACTCCACGGAGTACCGGGCGCCGTCCAGGCACCTCGATTAGTTCTCGAGCTTTT
GGAGTACGTCGTCTTTAGGTTGGGGGGAGGGGTTTTATGCGATGGAGTTTCCCCACACTGAGTGGGTGGA
GACTGAAGTTAGGCCAGCTTGGCACTTGATGTAATTCTCCTTGGAATTTGCCCTTTTTGAGTTTGGATCT
TGGTTCATTCTCAAGCCTCAGACAGTGGTTCAAAGTTTTTTTCTTCCATTTCAGGTGTCGTGAGAAGGGC
GAATTCGACCCAAGTTTGTACAAAAAAGCAGGCTGGATCCAGGTGCCACCATGGTGAGCGAGCTGATTAA
GGAGAACATGCACATGAAGCTGTACATGGAGGGCACCGTGAACAACCACCACTTCAAGTGCACATCCGAG
GGCGAAGGCAAGCCCTACGAGGGCACCCAGACCATGAGAATCAAGGCGGTCGAGGGCGGCCCTCTCCCCT
TCGCCTTCGACATCCTGGCTACCAGCTTCATGTACGGCAGCAAAACCTTCATCAACCACACCCAGGGCAT
CCCCGACTTCTTTAAGCAGTCCTTCCCCGAGGGCTTCACATGGGAGAGAGTCACCACATACGAAGATGGG
GGCGTGCTGACCGCTACCCAGGACACCAGCCTCCAGGACGGCTGCCTCATCTACAACGTCAAGATCAGAG
GGGTGAACTTCCCATCCAACGGCCCTGTGATGCAGAAGAAAACACTCGGCTGGGAGGCCTCCACCGAGAC
ACTGTACCCCGCTGACGGCGGCCTGGAAGGCAGAGCCGACATGGCCCTGAAGCTCGTGGGCGGGGGCCAC
CTGATCTGCAACCTTAAGACCACATACAGATCCAAGAAACCCGCTAAGAACCTCAAGATGCCCGGCGTCT
ACTATGTGGACAGGAGACTGGAAAGAATCAAGGAGGCCGACAAAGAGACATACGTCGAGCAGCACGAGGT
GGCTGTGGCCAGATACTGCGACCTCCCTAGCAAACTGGGGCACAAACTTAATTGAGAATTCTACCACCCA
GCTTTCTTGTACAAAGTGGTACGTCTCAAGACCAGAGGTCTCTGCTTATAATTAATCAGCAGCACAGTTA
ATACTGGTCAGCAGCACAGTTAATACTGGTCAGCAGCACAGTTAATACTGGTCAGCAGCACAGTTAATAC
TGGCAACCAGAAGAGACCTGTGCTTCACTCCTCAGGTGCAGGCTGCCTATCAGAAGGTGGTGGCTGGTGT
GGCCAATGCCCTGGCTCACAAATACCACTGAGATCTTTTTCCCTCTGCCAAAAATTATGGGGACATCATG
AAGCCCCTTGAGCATCTGACTTCTGGCTAATAAAGGAAATTTATTTTCATTGCAATAGTGTGTTGGAATT
TTTTGTGTCTCTCACTCGGAAGGACATATGGGAGGGCAAATCATTTAAAACATCAGAATGAGTATTTGGT
TTAGAGTTTGGCAACATATGCCCATATGCTGGCTGCCATGAACAAAGGTTGGCTATAAAGAGGTCATCAG
TATATGAAACAGCCCCCTGCTGTCCATTCCTTATTCCATAGAAAAGCCTTGACTTGAGGTTAGATTTTTT
TTATATTTTGTTTTGTGTTATTTTTTTCTTTAACATCCCTAAAATTTTCCTTACATGTTTTACTAGCCAG
ATTTTTCCTCCTCTCCTGACTACTCCCAGTCATAGCTGTCCCTCTTCTCTTATGGAGATCCCGAGCGGTG
CGTTTTTATGCTTGTAGTATTGTATAATGTTTTTAAGATCCAAGCTTCTGACCTCTTCTCTTCCTCCCAC
AGGGCCTCGAGACAATTGCATCGATGGTACCAGTGAAAGTCTGCAATGAATTCGAGTTGGCGCGCCTGTC
ATTCTAAATCTCTCTTTCAGCCTAAAGCTTTTTCCCCGTATCCCCCCAGGTGTCTGCAGGCTCAAAGAGC
AGCGAGAAGCGTTCAGAGGAAAGCGATCCCGTGCCACCTTCCCCGTGCCCGGGCTGTCCCCGCACGCTGC
CGGCTCGGGGATGCGGGGGGAGCGCCGGACCGGAGCGGAGCCCCGGGCGGCTCGCTGCTGCCCCCTAGCG
GGGGAGGGACGTAATTACATCCCTGGGGGCTTTGGGAGGGGGCTGTCCCCGTGAGCTCCCAGGCGCGCCT
GTCATTCTAAATCTCTCTTTCAGCCTAAAGCTTTTTCCCCGTATCCCCCCAGGTGTCTGCAGGCTCAAAG
AGCAGCGAGAAGCGTTCAGAGGAAAGCGATCCCGTGCCACCTTCCCCGTGCCCGGGCTGTCCCCGCACGC
TGCCGGCTCGGGGATGCGGGGGGAGCGCCGGACCGGAGCGGAGCCCCGGGCGGCTCGCTGCTGCCCCCTA
GCGGGGGAGGGACGTAATTACATCCCTGGGGGCTTTGGGGGGGGGCTGTCCCCGTGAGCTCCCAGGCGCG
CCAACTCGGTACCGTATCGATGTCGACGTTAACGCTAGTGATATCAACTTTGTATAGAAAAGTTGGCTCC
GAATTCGCCCTTGACAGCAGAGATCCAGTTTGGTTAATTAATTGGCTCCGGTGCCCGTCAGTGGGCAGAG
CGCACATCGCCCACAGTCCCCGAGAAGTTGTGGGGAGGGGTCGGCAATTGAACCGGTGCCTAGAGAAGGT
GGCGCGGGGTAAACTGGGAAAGTGATGTCGTGTACTGGCTCCGCCTTTTTCCCGAGGGTGGGGGAGAACC
GTATATAAGTGCAGTAGTCGCCGTGAACGTTCTTTTTCGCAACGGGTTTGCCGCCAGAACACAGGTAAGT
GCCGTGTGTGGTTCCCGCGGGCCTGGCCTCTTTACGGGTTATGGCCCTTGCGTGCCTTGAATTACTTCCA
CCTGGCTGCAGTACGTGATTCTTGATCCCGAGCTTCGGGTTGGAAGTGGGTGGGAGAGTTCGAGGCCTTG
CGCTTAAGGAGCCCCTTCGCCTCGTGCTTGAGTTGAGGCCTGGCCTGGGCGCTGGGGCCGCCGCGTGCGA
ATCTGGTGGCACCTTCGCGCCTGTCTCGCTGCTTTCGATAAGTCTCTAGCCATTTAAAATTTTTGATGAC
CTGCTGCGACGCTTTTTTTCTGGCAAGATAGTCTTGTAAATGCGGGCCAAGATCTGCACACTGGTATTTC
GGTTTTTGGGGCCGCGGGCGGCGACGGGGCCCGTGCGTCCCAGCGCACATGTTCGGCGAGGCGGGGCCTG
CGAGCGCGGCCACCGAGAATCGGACGGGGGTAGTCTCAAGCTGGCCGGCCTGCTCTGGTGCCTGGCCTCG
CGCCGCCGTGTATCGCCCCGCCCTGGGCGGCAAGGCTGGCCCGGTCGGCACCAGTTGCGTGAGCGGAAAG
ATGGCCGCTTCCCGGCCCTGCTGCAGGGAGCTCAAAATGGAGGACGCGGCGCTCGGGAGAGCGGGCGGGT
GAGTCACCCACACAAAGGAAAAGGGCCTTTCCGTCCTCAGCCGTCGCTTCATGTGACTCCACGGAGTACC
GGGCGCCGTCCAGGCACCTCGATTAGTTCTCGAGCTTTTGGAGTACGTCGTCTTTAGGTTGGGGGGAGGG
GTTTTATGCGATGGAGTTTCCCCACACTGAGTGGGTGGAGACTGAAGTTAGGCCAGCTTGGCACTTGATG
TAATTCTCCTTGGAATTTGCCCTTTTTGAGTTTGGATCTTGGTTCATTCTCAAGCCTCAGACAGTGGTTC
AAAGTTTTTTTCTTCCATTTCAGGTGTCGTGAGAAGGGCGAATTCGACCCAAGTTTGTACAAAAAAGCAG
GCTCGCCACCATGGTGAGCAAGGGCGAGGAGCTGTTCACCGGGGTGGTGCCCATCCTGGTCGAGCTGGAC
GGCGACGTAAACGGCCACAAGTTCAGCGTGAGGGGCGAGGGCGAGGGCGATGCCACCAACGGCAAGCTGA
CCCTGAAGTTCATCTGCACCACCGGCAAGCTGCCCGTGCCCTGGCCCACCCTCGTGACCACCCTGAGCCA
CGGCGTGCAGTGCTTCGCCCGCTACCCCGACCACATGAAGCAGCACGACTTCTTCAAGTCCGCCATGCCC
GAAGGCTACGTCCAGGAGCGCACCATCTTCTTCAAGGACGACGGCACCTACAAGACCCGCGCCGAGGTGA
AGTTCGAGGGCGACACCCTAGTGAACCGCATCGAGCTGAAGGGCGTCGACTTCAAGGAGGACGGCAACAT
CCTGGGGCACAAGCTGGAGTACAACTTCAACAGCCACAACATCTATATCATGGCCGTCAAGCAGAAGAAC
GGCATCAAGGTGAACTTCAAGATCCGCCACAACGTGGAGGACGGCAGCGTGCAGCTCGCCGACCACTACC
AGCAGAACACCCCCATCGGCGACGGCCCCGTGCTGCTGCCCGACAGCCACTACCTGAGCACCCAGTCCGT
GCTGAGCAAAGACCCCAACGAGAAGCGCGATCACATGGTCCTGCTGGAGTTCCGCACCGCCGCCGGGATC
ACTCTCGGCATGGACGAGCTGTACAAGTAATACCACCCAGCTTTCTTGTACAAAGTGGTACGCGTGAATT
CACTCCTCAGGTGCAGGCTGCCTATCAGAAGGTGGTGGCTGGTGTGGCCAATGCCCTGGCTCACAAATAC
CACTGAGATCTTTTTCCCTCTGCCAAAAATTATGGGGACATCATGAAGCCCCTTGAGCATCTGACTTCTG
GCTAATAAAGGAAATTTATTTTCATTGCAATAGTGTGTTGGAATTTTTTGTGTCTCTCACTCGGAAGGAC
ATATGGGAGGGCAAATCATTTAAAACATCAGAATGAGTATTTGGTTTAGAGTTTGGCAACATATGCCCAT
ATGCTGGCTGCCATGAACAAAGGTTGGCTATAAAGAGGTCATCAGTATATGAAACAGCCCCCTGCTGTCC
ATTCCTTATTCCATAGAAAAGCCTTGACTTGAGGTTAGATTTTTTTTATATTTTGTTTTGTGTTATTTTT
TTCTTTAACATCCCTAAAATTTTCCTTACATGTTTTACTAGCCAGATTTTTCCTCCTCTCCTGACTACTC
CCAGTCATAGCTGTCCCTCTTCTCTTATGGAGATCCCTCGACCTGCAGCCCAAGCTTGGCGTAATCATGG
TCATAGCTGTTTCCTGTGTGAAATTGTTATCCGCTCACAATTCCACACAACATACGAGCCGGAAGCATAA
AGTGTAAAGCCTGGGGTGCCTAATGAGTGAGCTAACTCACATTAATTGCGTTGCGCTCACTGCCCGCTTT
CCAGTCGGGAAACCTGTCGTGCCAGCGGATCGACAGTACTAAGCTTGGTCTAATACCCAATCTCTCGTCT
TATCCAGATGTTTTATACGCCTCTGGCCCGTGTCTCAAAATCTCTGATGTTACATTGCACAAGATAAAAT
AATATCATCATGAACAATAAAACTGTCTGCTTACATAAACAGTAATACAAGGGGTGTTATGAGCCATATT
CAACGGGAAACGTCGAGGCCGCGATTAAATTCCAACATGGATGCTGATTTATATGGGTATAAATGGGCTC
GCGATAATGTCGGGCAATCAGGTGCGACAATCTATCGCTTGTATGGGAAGCCCGATGCGCCAGAGTTGTT
TCTGAAACATGGCAAAGGTAGCGTTGCCAATGATGTTACAGATGAGATGGTCAGACTAAACTGGCTGACG
GAATTTATGCCTCTTCCGACCATCAAGCATTTTATCCGTACTCCTGATGATGCATGGTTACTCACCACTG
CGATCCCCGGAAAAACAGCATTCCAGGTATTAGAAGAATATCCTGATTCAGGTGAAAATATTGTTGATGC
GCTGGCAGTGTTCCTGCGCCGGTTGCATTCGATTCCTGTTTGTAATTGTCCTTTTAACAGCGATCGCGTA
TTTCGTCTCGCTCAGGCGCAATCACGAATGAATAACGGTTTGGTTGATGCGAGTGATTTTGATGACGAGC
GTAATGGCTGGCCTGTTGAACAAGTCTGGAAAGAAATGCATAAACTTTTGCCATTCTCACCGGATTCAGT
CGTCACTCATGGTGATTTCTCACTTGATAACCTTATTTTTGACGAGGGGAAATTAATAGGTTGTATTGAT
GTTGGACGAGTCGGAATCGCAGACCGATACCAGGATCTTGCCATCCTATGGAACTGCCTCGGTGAGTTTT
CTCCTTCATTACAGAAACGGCTTTTTCAAAAATATGGTATTGATAATCCTGATATGAATAAATTGCAGTT
TCATTTGATGCTCGATGAGTTTTTCTAATCAGAATTGGTTAATTGGTTGTAACACTGGCAGAGCATTACG
CTGACTTGACGGGACGGCGCAAGCTCATGACCAAAATCCCTTAACGTGAGTTACGCGTCGTTCCACTGAG
CGTCAGAGGTATCACTAGTATTACAGAGGTAAGTTATAACAGTCGCCTAACCC
