>Addgene plasmid #103270 | LSB-hsa-miR-16-1-3p | depositor partial sequence | sequence record 195590 | hsa-miR-16-1-3p target
TCAGCAGCACAGTTAATACTGG
