>Addgene plasmid #103270 | LSB-hsa-miR-16-1-3p | addgene partial sequence | sequence record 270193 | mKate2-F 5'-ACCCGCTAAGAACCTCAAGA-3'
ATCAAGGAGGCCGACAAAGAGACATACGTCGAGCAGCACGAGGTGGCTGTGGCCAGATACTGCGACCTCC
CTAGCAAACTGGGGCACAAACTTAATTGAGAATTCTACCACCCAGCTTTCTTGTACAAAGTGGTACGTCT
CAAGACCAGAGGTCTCTGCTTATAATTAATCAGCAGCACAGTTAATACTGGTCAGCAGCACAGTTAATAC
TGGTCAGCAGCACAGTTAATACTGGTCAGCAGCACAGTTAATACTGGCAACCAGAAGAGACCTGTGCTTC
ACTCCTCAGGTGCAGGCTGCCTATCAGAAGGTGGTGGCTGGTGTGGCCAATGCCCTGGCTCACAAATACC
ACTGAGATCTTTTTCCCTCTGCCAAAAATTATGGGGACATCATGAAGCCCCTTGAGCATCTGACTTCTGG
CTAATAAAGGAAATTTATTTTCATTGCAATAGTGTGTTGGAATTTTTTGTGTCTCTCACTCGGAAGGACA
TATGGGAGGGCAAATCATTTAAAACATCAGAATGAGTATTTGGTTTAGAGTTTGGCAACATATGCCCATA
TGCTGGCTGCCATGAACAAAGGTTGGCTATAAAGAGGTCATCAGTATATGAAACAGCCCCCTGCTGTCCA
TTCC
